Addgene plasmid #114764: AT5G59650 O4_pECIA14
Purpose: Prey vector AT5G59650 O4_pECIA14 should be used with bait vector AT5G59650 O4_pECIA2.
Depositing lab: Youssef Belkhadir. Depositing organization: Gregor Mendel Institute of Molecular Plant Biology. Publication: An extracellular network of Arabidopsis leucine-rich repeat receptor kinases. Smakowska-Luzan E, Mott GA, Parys K, Stegmann M, Howton TC, Layeghifard M, Neuhold J, Lehner A, Kong J, Grunwald K, Weinberger N, Satbhai SB, Mayer D, Busch W, Madalinski M, Stolt-Bergner P, Provart NJ, Mukhtar MS, Zipfel C, Desveaux D, Guttman DS, Belkhadir Y. Nature. 2018 Jan 18;553(7688):342-346. doi: 10.1038/nature25184. Epub 2018 Jan 10. PubMed 29320478.
Backbone
  Vector backbone: pECIA14
  Backbone manufacturer: Chris Garcia (Addgene plasmid # 47051)
  Vector type: Insect Expression
Growth in bacteria
  Bacterial resistance: Ampicillin, 100 μg/mL
  Growth temperature: 37°C
  Growth strain: DH5alpha
  Copy number: High Copy
Gene/Insert
  Gene/Insert name: AT5G59650
  Species: A. thaliana (mustard weed)
  Entrez Gene: AT5G59650 (a.k.a. AT5G59650, MTH12.9, MTH12_9)
  Promoter: Metallothionein (Copper-Inducible)
  Cloning method: Ligation Independent Cloning
Terms and licenses: Academic/Nonprofit Terms; Industry Terms: Not Available to Industry
Depositor comments: Plasmid for secreted expression in Drosophila cell culture by induction via CuSO4. Insert is an extracellular domain of indicated LRR-RK, C-terminally tagged with Pentameric rat COMP helix, Alkaline Phosphatase (human, placental), Flag, and hexahistidine tags. Insert Protein Sequence: SLDCGLPMTEPSSYTESVTGLRFSSDAEFIQTGESGKIQASMENDYLKPYTRLRYFPEERRNCYSLSVDKNRKYLIRARFIYGNYDGRNSNPIFELHLGPNLWATIDLQKFVNGTMEEILHTPTSNSLNVCLVKTGTTTPLISALELRPLGNNSYLTDGSLNLFVRIYLNKTDGFLRYPDDIYDRRWHNYFMVDDWTQIFTTLEVTNDNNYEPPKKALAAAATPSNASAPLTISWPPDNPGDQYYLYSHFSEIQDLQTNDTREFDILWDGAVVEEGFIPPKLGVTTIHNLSPVTCKGENCIYQLIKTSRSTLPSLLNALEIYTVIQFPRSETNENDVVAVKNIEAAYKLSRIRWQGDPCVPQKYAWDGLNCSNNTDVSKPPRVLSLNLSSSGLTGIIAAAIQNLTHLEKLDLSNNTLTGVVPEFLAQMKSLVIINLSGNNLSGPLPQGLRREGLELLVQGNPRLCLSGSCTEKNSKKK
How to cite: AT5G59650 O4_pECIA14 was a gift from Youssef Belkhadir (Addgene plasmid # 114764 ; http://n2t.net/addgene:114764 ; RRID:Addgene_114764)
