[The description below was written by a language model from this plasmid's Addgene catalogue record and pLannotate feature annotations shown in this document.]
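Description:
AT5G59650 O4_pECIA14 is an insect-cell expression plasmid built on the pECIA14 backbone and designed for secreted protein production in Drosophila cell culture. In bacteria it is maintained as a high-copy plasmid through a ColE1/pUC-type origin and is selected with ampicillin via the β-lactamase gene and its native promoter. The remaining bacterial annotations (partial rop, bom, lacZα and lacI, plus the lac promoter and operator) appear to be backbone remnants rather than functional parts of the design.

The expression cassette is driven by the copper-inducible Drosophila metallothionein promoter, so expression is switched on by adding CuSO4. A Drosophila BiP signal sequence directs the product into the secretory pathway. It is followed by the extracellular domain of the Arabidopsis thaliana leucine-rich repeat receptor kinase encoded by AT5G59650, which automated annotation matches to the Swiss-Prot entry PAM74. This ectodomain is fused at its C-terminus to the pentamerising coiled-coil helix of rat COMP, human placental alkaline phosphatase, a FLAG epitope and, according to the depositor, a hexahistidine tag that is not separately annotated in the feature table. An SV40 polyadenylation signal is annotated downstream of the cassette, on the opposite strand.

The construct serves as the "prey" in a pairwise extracellular interaction assay and is meant to be used with the matching pECIA2 bait vector. Pentamerisation through COMP increases avidity, which helps reveal weak ectodomain interactions, and the alkaline phosphatase gives an enzymatic readout of prey binding. The plasmid comes from a collection used to map the extracellular interaction network of Arabidopsis LRR receptor kinases.
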