Features (pLannotate 1.2.2; 19 found; start..end, strand, type, name):
     67..102     +  CDS            rop (fragment): Rop protein, which maintains plasmids at low copy number; rop
    204..303     +  misc_feature   bom (fragment): basis of mobility region from pBR322
    309..466     -  CDS            lacZα (fragment): LacZα fragment of β-galactosidase; lacZ fragment
    468..894     +  promoter       MT promoter: Drosophila metallothionein promoter
    912..965     +  sig_peptide    BiP signal sequence: Drosophila BiP signal sequence
    966..2408    +  CDS            PAM74 (fragment): PAM74_ARATH - Experimental evidence at protein level: Swiss-Prot protein existence level 1. Required for accurate photosynthesis. From Arabidopsis thaliana (Mouse-ear cress).
   2436..2615    +  CDS            Comp (fragment): COMP_RAT - Experimental evidence at protein level: Swiss-Prot protein existence level 1. May play a role in the structural integrity of cartilage via its interaction with other extracellular matrix proteins such as the collagens and fibronectin. Can mediate the interaction of chondrocytes with the cartilage extracellular matrix through interaction with cell surface integrin receptors. Could play a role in the pathogenesis of osteoarthritis. Potent suppressor of apoptosis in both primary chondrocytes and transformed cells. Suppresses apoptosis by blocking the activation of caspase-3 and by indu
   2603..4055    +  CDS            SEAP (fragment): secreted alkaline phosphatase from human placenta The natural enzyme has a C-terminal transmembrane sequence that is replaced by a GPI anchor.
   4092..4121    +  CDS            2xFLAG (fragment): two tandem FLAG® epitope tags
   4227..4361    -  polyA_signal   SV40 poly(A) signal: SV40 polyadenylation signal
   4384..4468    -  CDS            large T antigen (fragment): large T antigen from SV40 (simian virus 40)
   4468..4492    +  misc_feature   MCS (fragment): pUC18/19 multiple cloning site
   4529..4545    -  protein_bind   lac operator: The lac repressor binds to the lac operator to inhibit transcription in E. coli. This inhibition can be relieved by adding lactose or isopropyl-β-D-thiogalactopyranoside (IPTG). lac repressor encoded by lacI
   4553..4583    -  promoter       lac promoter: promoter for the E. coli lac operon
   4598..4619    -  protein_bind   CAP binding site: CAP binding activates transcription in the presence of cAMP. E. coli catabolite activator protein
   4632..4724    -  CDS            lacI (fragment): lac repressor; lacI; The lac repressor binds to the lac operator to inhibit transcription in E. coli. This inhibition can be relieved by adding lactose or isopropyl-β-D-thiogalactopyranoside (IPTG).
   4907..5495    -  rep_origin     ori: high-copy-number ColE1/pMB1/pBR322/pUC origin of replication
   5666..6526    -  CDS            AmpR: β-lactamase; bla; confers resistance to ampicillin, carbenicillin, and related antibiotics
   6527..6631    -  promoter       AmpR promoter: bla
>Addgene plasmid #114764 | AT5G59650 O4_pECIA14 | addgene full sequence | sequence record 238695 | Addgene NGS Result
GTCTAAGAAACCATTATTATCATGACATTAACCTATAAAAATAGGCGTATCACGAGGCCCTTTCGTCTCG
CGCGTTTCGGTGATGACGGTGAAAACCTCTGACACATGCAGCTCCCGGAGACGGTCACAGCTTGTCTGTA
AGCGGATGCCGGGAGCAGACAAGCCCGTCAGGGCGCGTCAGCGGGTGTTGGCGGGTGTCGGGGCTGGCTT
AACTATGCGGCATCAGAGCAGATTGTACTGAGAGTGCACCATATGCGGTGTGAAATACCGCACAGATGCG
TAAGGAGAAAATACCGCATCAGGCGCCATTCGCCATTCAGGCTGCGCAACTGTTGGGAAGGGCGATCGGT
GCGGGCCTCTTCGCTATTACGCCAGCTGGCGAAAGGGGGATGTGCTGCAAGGCGATTAAGTTGGGTAACG
CCAGGGTTTTCCCAGTCACGACGTTGTAAAACGACGGCCAGTGAATTAATTCGTTGCAGGACAGGATGTG
GTGCCCGATGTGACTAGCTCTTTGCTGCAGGCCGTCCTATCCTCTGGTTCCGATAAGAGACCCAGAACTC
CGGCCCCCCACCGCCCACCGCCACCCCCATACATATGTGGTACGCAAGTAAGAGTGCCTGCGCATGCCCC
ATGTGCCCCACCAAGAGCTTTGCATCCCATACAAGTCCCCAAAGTGGAGAACCGAACCAATTCTTCGCGG
GCAGAACAAAAGCTTCTGCACACGTCTCCACTCGAATTTGGAGCCGGCCGGCGTGTGCAAAAGAGGTGAA
TCGAACGAAAGACCCGTGTGTAAAGCCGCGTTTCCAAAATGTATAAAACCGAGAGCATCTGGCCAATGTG
CATCAGTTGTGGTCAGCAGCAAAATCAAGTGAATCATCTCAGTGCAACTAAAGGGGGGATCCGATCTCAA
TATGAAGTTATGCATATTACTGGCCGTCGTGGCCTTTGTTGGCCTCTCGCTCGGGAGTTTGGATTGCGGG
TTACCCATGACTGAACCGTCTTCTTATACTGAGTCAGTAACCGGACTACGGTTCTCGTCTGATGCTGAAT
TCATCCAGACTGGTGAAAGTGGTAAAATCCAGGCGAGTATGGAGAATGACTACCTTAAGCCGTACACGAG
GCTGAGGTATTTTCCAGAGGAGAGAAGGAACTGCTATAGTTTGAGTGTTGACAAGAACAGGAAATATTTG
ATCAGGGCTAGGTTCATTTATGGGAATTACGATGGTCGTAACTCTAACCCGATATTTGAACTGCATCTAG
GACCTAATCTGTGGGCAACTATAGATTTGCAAAAGTTTGTGAATGGTACAATGGAGGAGATCCTTCACAC
TCCAACATCAAACTCTTTGAACGTTTGTCTTGTTAAGACAGGGACAACTACACCCTTGATCTCAGCCTTG
GAATTACGGCCATTAGGAAATAATTCTTATCTCACAGATGGTTCTTTGAATCTTTTCGTTCGGATATATC
TCAACAAGACAGATGGCTTTCTTCGGTACCCGGATGATATTTATGATCGCAGATGGCATAATTACTTTAT
GGTGGATGATTGGACCCAAATTTTCACCACTCTCGAAGTGACCAATGATAACAATTATGAACCACCAAAA
AAGGCTCTTGCAGCGGCTGCCACGCCTTCTAATGCCAGCGCGCCATTGACAATCAGTTGGCCACCAGACA
ATCCTGGTGACCAATATTACTTGTACAGCCACTTCTCTGAGATACAAGATTTACAGACCAATGATACCAG
AGAATTTGACATATTATGGGATGGAGCTGTTGTTGAAGAAGGTTTCATCCCTCCAAAGTTAGGGGTGACT
ACTATCCATAATCTTTCTCCAGTGACATGCAAAGGAGAAAATTGCATTTACCAGCTAATAAAAACCTCGA
GGTCAACTCTTCCTTCTCTACTTAACGCTCTTGAAATCTACACAGTTATCCAATTTCCACGGTCGGAAAC
AAATGAAAATGATGTGGTTGCTGTTAAAAATATCGAAGCTGCCTATAAATTGAGTAGAATCAGGTGGCAA
GGAGATCCTTGCGTCCCTCAAAAGTATGCGTGGGATGGTTTGAACTGTAGCAACAACACAGATGTTTCTA
AACCTCCAAGAGTATTATCCTTAAATTTGTCTTCGAGCGGTTTAACTGGAATCATTGCGGCCGCAATTCA
AAACCTTACACATTTAGAAAAACTGGACTTGTCAAATAACACACTAACTGGAGTGGTGCCGGAATTTCTA
GCCCAGATGAAATCGTTGGTGATCATAAACTTAAGCGGCAACAATCTTAGTGGTCCCCTTCCTCAAGGTC
TTCGAAGAGAGGGACTAGAATTACTAGTTCAAGGCAACCCAAGGCTTTGTCTCTCTGGTTCCTGCACAGA
AAAAAACTCGAAGAAGAAACTGGAGGTGCTGTTCCAGGGACCAAGCGGCAATCCCGGCGGCGATCTGGCC
CCCCAGATGCTGCGCGAGCTGCAGGAGACCAATGCCGCCCTGCAGGACGTGCGCGAGCTGCTGCGCCACC
GCGTGAAGGAGATCACCTTCCTGAAGAACACCGTGATGGAGTGCGACGCCTGCGGCATGCAGCCCTCTAG
AGGCTCCGGCTCCATCATCCCAGTTGAGGAGGAGAACCCGGACTTCTGGAACCGCGAGGCAGCCGAGGCC
CTGGGTGCCGCCAAGAAGCTGCAGCCTGCACAGACAGCCGCCAAGAACCTCATCATCTTCCTGGGCGATG
GGATGGGGGTGTCTACGGTGACAGCTGCCAGGATCCTAAAAGGGCAGAAGAAGGACAAACTGGGGCCTGA
GATACCCCTGGCCATGGACCGCTTCCCATATGTGGCTCTGTCCAAGACATACAATGTAGACAAACATGTG
CCAGACAGTGGAGCCACAGCCACGGCCTACCTGTGCGGGGTCAAGGGCAACTTCCAGACCATTGGCTTGA
GTGCAGCCGCCCGCTTTAACCAGTGCAACACGACACGCGGCAACGAGGTCATCTCCGTGATGAATCGGGC
CAAGAAAGCAGGGAAGTCAGTGGGAGTGGTAACCACCACACGAGTGCAGCACGCCTCGCCAGCCGGCACC
TACGCCCACACGGTGAACCGCAACTGGTACTCGGACGCCGACGTGCCTGCCTCGGCCCGCCAGGAGGGGT
GCCAGGACATCGCTACGCAGCTCATCTCCAACATGGACATTGACGTGATCCTAGGTGGAGGCCGAAAGTA
CATGTTTCGCATGGGAACCCCAGACCCTGAGTACCCAGATGACTACAGCCAAGGTGGGACCAGGCTGGAC
GGGAAGAATCTGGTGCAGGAATGGCTGGCGAAGCGCCAGGGTGCCCGGTATGTGTGGAACCGCACTGAGC
TCATGCAGGCTTCCCTGGACCCGTCTGTGACCCATCTCATGGGTCTCTTTGAGCCTGGAGACATGAAATA
CGAGATCCACCGAGACTCCACACTGGACCCCTCCCTGATGGAGATGACAGAGGCTGCCCTGCGCCTGCTG
AGCAGGAACCCCCGCGGCTTCTTCCTCTTCGTGGAGGGTGGTCGCATCGACCATGGTCATCATGAAAGCA
GGGCTTACCGGGCACTGACTGAGACGATCATGTTCGACGACGCCATTGAGAGGGCGGGCCAGCTCACCAG
CGAGGAGGACACGCTGAGCCTCGTCACTGCCGACCACTCCCACGTCTTCTCCTTCGGAGGCTACCCCCTG
CGAGGGAGCTCCATCTTCGGGCTGGCCCCTGGCAAGGCCCGGGACAGGAAGGCCTACACGGTCCTCCTAT
ACGGAAACGGTCCAGGCTATGTGCTCAAGGACGGCGCCCGGCCGGATGTTACCGAGAGCGAGAGCGGGAG
CCCCGAGTATCGGCAGCAGTCAGCAGTGCCCCTGGACGAAGAGACCCACGCAGGCGAGGACGTGGCGGTG
TTCGCGCGCGGCCCGCAGGCGCACCTGGTTCACGGCGTGCAGGAGCAGACCTTCATAGCGCACGTCATGG
CCTTCGCCGCCTGCCTGGAGCCCTACACCGCCTGCGACCTGGCGCCCCCCGCCGGCACCACCGACGCCGC
GCACCCGGGTTCTAGAGGAAGCACCTCCGGCGATAACGATTACAAGGATGATGATGATAAGGCCAGCGGC
ACCGGTCATCATCACCATCACCATTGAGTTTAAACCCGCTGATCAGCCTCGACTGTGCCTTCTAAGGCCT
GAGCTCGCTGATCAGCCTCGATCGAGGATCCAGACATGATAAGATACATTGATGAGTTTGGACAAACCAC
AACTAGAATGCAGTGAAAAAAATGCTTTATTTGTGAAATTTGTGATGCTATTGCTTTATTTGTAACCATT
ATAAGCTGCAATAAACAAGTTAACAACAACAATTGCATTCATTTTATGTTTCAGGTTCAGGGGGAGGTGT
GGGAGGTTTTTTAAAGCAAGTAAAACCTCTACAAATGTGGTATGGCTGATTATGATCAGTCGACCTGCAG
GCATGCAAGCTTGGCGTAATCATGGTCATAGCTGTTTCCTGTGTGAAATTGTTATCCGCTCACAATTCCA
CACAACATACGAGCCGGAAGCATAAAGTGTAAAGCCTGGGGTGCCTAATGAGTGAGCTAACTCACATTAA
TTGCGTTGCGCTCACTGCCCGCTTTCCAGTCGGGAAACCTGTCGTGCCAGCTGCATTAATGAATCGGCCA
ACGCGCGGGGAGAGGCGGTTTGCGTATTGGGCGCTCTTCCGCTTCCTCGCTCACTGACTCGCTGCGCTCG
GTCGTTCGGCTGCGGCGAGCGGTATCAGCTCACTCAAAGGCGGTAATACGGTTATCCACAGAATCAGGGG
ATAACGCAGGAAAGAACATGTGAGCAAAAGGCCAGCAAAAGGCCAGGAACCGTAAAAAGGCCGCGTTGCT
GGCGTTTTTCCATAGGCTCCGCCCCCCTGACGAGCATCACAAAAATCGACGCTCAAGTCAGAGGTGGCGA
AACCCGACAGGACTATAAAGATACCAGGCGTTTCCCCCTGGAAGCTCCCTCGTGCGCTCTCCTGTTCCGA
CCCTGCCGCTTACCGGATACCTGTCCGCCTTTCTCCCTTCGGGAAGCGTGGCGCTTTCTCATAGCTCACG
CTGTAGGTATCTCAGTTCGGTGTAGGTCGTTCGCTCCAAGCTGGGCTGTGTGCACGAACCCCCCGTTCAG
CCCGACCGCTGCGCCTTATCCGGTAACTATCGTCTTGAGTCCAACCCGGTAAGACACGACTTATCGCCAC
TGGCAGCAGCCACTGGTAACAGGATTAGCAGAGCGAGGTATGTAGGCGGTGCTACAGAGTTCTTGAAGTG
GTGGCCTAACTACGGCTACACTAGAAGAACAGTATTTGGTATCTGCGCTCTGCTGAAGCCAGTTACCTTC
GGAAAAAGAGTTGGTAGCTCTTGATCCGGCAAACAAACCACCGCTGGTAGCGGTGGTTTTTTTGTTTGCA
AGCAGCAGATTACGCGCAGAAAAAAAGGATCTCAAGAAGATCCTTTGATCTTTTCTACGGGGTCTGACGC
TCAGTGGAACGAAAACTCACGTTAAGGGATTTTGGTCATGAGATTATCAAAAAGGATCTTCACCTAGATC
CTTTTAAATTAAAAATGAAGTTTTAAATCAATCTAAAGTATATATGAGTAAACTTGGTCTGACAGTTACC
AATGCTTAATCAGTGAGGCACCTATCTCAGCGATCTGTCTATTTCGTTCATCCATAGTTGCCTGACTCCC
CGTCGTGTAGATAACTACGATACGGGAGGGCTTACCATCTGGCCCCAGTGCTGCAATGATACCGCGAGAC
CCACGCTCACCGGCTCCAGATTTATCAGCAATAAACCAGCCAGCCGGAAGGGCCGAGCGCAGAAGTGGTC
CTGCAACTTTATCCGCCTCCATCCAGTCTATTAATTGTTGCCGGGAAGCTAGAGTAAGTAGTTCGCCAGT
TAATAGTTTGCGCAACGTTGTTGCCATTGCTACAGGCATCGTGGTGTCACGCTCGTCGTTTGGTATGGCT
TCATTCAGCTCCGGTTCCCAACGATCAAGGCGAGTTACATGATCCCCCATGTTGTGCAAAAAAGCGGTTA
GCTCCTTCGGTCCTCCGATCGTTGTCAGAAGTAAGTTGGCCGCAGTGTTATCACTCATGGTTATGGCAGC
ACTGCATAATTCTCTTACTGTCATGCCATCCGTAAGATGCTTTTCTGTGACTGGTGAGTACTCAACCAAG
TCATTCTGAGAATAGTGTATGCGGCGACCGAGTTGCTCTTGCCCGGCGTCAATACGGGATAATACCGCGC
CACATAGCAGAACTTTAAAAGTGCTCATCATTGGAAAACGTTCTTCGGGGCGAAAACTCTCAAGGATCTT
ACCGCTGTTGAGATCCAGTTCGATGTAACCCACTCGTGCACCCAACTGATCTTCAGCATCTTTTACTTTC
ACCAGCGTTTCTGGGTGAGCAAAAACAGGAAGGCAAAATGCCGCAAAAAAGGGAATAAGGGCGACACGGA
AATGTTGAATACTCATACTCTTCCTTTTTCAATATTATTGAAGCATTTATCAGGGTTATTGTCTCATGAG
CGGATACATATTTGAATGTATTTAGAAAAATAAACAAATAGGGGTTCCGCGCACATTTCCCCGAAAAGTG
CCACCTGAC
